>Addgene plasmid #54604 | Cerulean-C1 | addgene full sequence | sequence record 138986 | Addgene NGS sequence
CATGCATTAGTTATTAATAGTAATCAATTACGGGGTCATTAGTTCATAGCCCATATATGGAGTTCCGCGT
TACATAACTTACGGTAAATGGCCCGCCTGGCTGACCGCCCAACGACCCCCGCCCATTGACGTCAATAATG
ACGTATGTTCCCATAGTAACGCCAATAGGGACTTTCCATTGACGTCAATGGGTGGAGTATTTACGGTAAA
CTGCCCACTTGGCAGTACATCAAGTGTATCATATGCCAAGTACGCCCCCTATTGACGTCAATGACGGTAA
ATGGCCCGCCTGGCATTATGCCCAGTACATGACCTTATGGGACTTTCCTACTTGGCAGTACATCTACGTA
TTAGTCATCGCTATTACCATGGTGATGCGGTTTTGGCAGTACATCAATGGGCGTGGATAGCGGTTTGACT
CACGGGGATTTCCAAGTCTCCACCCCATTGACGTCAATGGGAGTTTGTTTTGGCACCAAAATCAACGGGA
CTTTCCAAAATGTCGTAACAACTCCGCCCCATTGACGCAAATGGGCGGTAGGCGTGTACGGTGGGAGGTC
TATATAAGCAGAGCTGGTTTAGTGAACCGTCAGATCCGCTAGCGCTACCGGTCGCCACCATGGTGAGCAA
GGGCGAGGAGCTGTTCACCGGGGTGGTGCCCATCCTGGTCGAGCTGGACGGCGACGTAAACGGCCACAAG
TTCAGCGTGTCCGGCGAGGGCGAGGGCGATGCCACCTACGGCAAGCTGACCCTGAAGTTCATCTGCACCA
CCGGCAAGCTGCCCGTGCCCTGGCCCACCCTCGTGACCACCCTGACCTGGGGCGTGCAGTGCTTCGCCCG
CTACCCCGACCACATGAAGCAGCACGACTTCTTCAAGTCCGCCATGCCCGAAGGCTACGTCCAGGAGCGC
ACCATCTTCTTCAAGGACGACGGCAACTACAAGACCCGCGCCGAGGTGAAGTTCGAGGGCGACACCCTGG
TGAACCGCATCGAGCTGAAGGGCATCGACTTCAAGGAGGACGGCAACATCCTGGGGCACAAGCTGGAGTA
CAACGCCATCAGCGACAACGTCTATATCACCGCCGACAAGCAGAAGAACGGCATCAAGGCCAACTTCAAG
ATCCGCCACAACATCGAGGACGGCAGCGTGCAGCTCGCCGACCACTACCAGCAGAACACCCCCATCGGCG
ACGGCCCCGTGCTGCTGCCCGACAACCACTACCTGAGCACCCAGTCCGCCCTGAGCAAAGACCCCAACGA
GAAGCGCGATCACATGGTCCTGCTGGAGTTCGTGACCGCCGCCGGGATCACTCTCGGCATGGACGAGCTG
TACAAGTCCGGACTCAGATCTCGAGCTCAAGCTTCGAATTCTGCAGTCGACGGTACCGCGGGCCCGGGAT
CCACCGGATCTAGATAACTGATCATAATCAGCCATACCACATTTGTAGAGGTTTTACTTGCTTTAAAAAA
CCTCCCACACCTCCCCCTGAACCTGAAACATAAAATGAATGCAATTGTTGTTGTTAACTTGTTTATTGCA
GCTTATAATGGTTACAAATAAAGCAATAGCATCACAAATTTCACAAATAAAGCATTTTTTTCACTGCATT
CTAGTTGTGGTTTGTCCAAACTCATCAATGTATCTTAAGGCGTAAATTGTAAGCGTTAATATTTTGTTAA
AATTCGCGTTAAATTTTTGTTAAATCAGCTCATTTTTTAACCAATAGGCCGAAATCGGCAAAATCCCTTA
TAAATCAAAAGAATAGACCGAGATAGGGT
[37 nt withheld, positions 1780-1816]
AAAGAACGTGGACTCCAACGTCAAAGG
[49 nt withheld, positions 1844-1892]
T
[91 nt withheld, positions 1894-1984]
G
[124 nt withheld, positions 1986-2109]
CAGGTGGCACTTTTCGGGGAAATGTGCGCGGAACCCCTATTTGTTTATTTTTCTAAATACATTCAAATAT
GTATCCGCTCATGAGACAATAACCCTGATAAATGCTTCAATAATATTGAAAAAGGAAGAGTCCTGAGGCG
GAAAGAACCAGCTGTGGAATGTGTGTCAGTTAGGGTGTGGAAAGTCCCCAGGCTCCCCAGCAGGCAGAAG
TATGCAAAGCATGCATCTCAATTAGTCAGCAACCAGGTGTGGAAAGTCCCCAGGCTCCCCAGCAGGCAGA
AGTATGCAAAGCATGCATCTCAATTAGTCAGCAACCATAGTCCCGCCCCTAACTCCGCCCATCCCGCCCC
TAACTCCGCCCAGTTCCGCCCATTCTCCGCCCCATGGCTGACTAATTTTTTTTATTTATGCAGAGGCCGA
GGCCGCCTCGGCCTCTGAGCTATTCCAGAAGTAGTGAGGAGGCTTTTTTGGAGGCCTAGGCTTTTGCAAA
GATCGATCAAGAGACAGGATGAGGATCGTTTCGCATGATTGAACAAGATGGATTGCACGCAGGTTCTCCG
GCCGCTTGGGTGGAGAGGCTATTCGGCTATGACTGGGCACAACAGACAATCGGCTGCTCTGATGCCGCCG
TGTTCCGGCTGTCAGCGCAGGGGCGCCCGGTTCTTTTTGTCAAGACCGACCTGTCCGGTGCCCTGAATGA
ACTGCAAGACGAGGCAGCGCGGCTATCGTGGCTGGCCACGACGGGCGTTCCTTGCGCAGCTGTGCTCGAC
GTTGTCACTGAAGCGGGAAGGGACTGGCTGCTATTGGGCGAAGTGCCGGGGCAGGATCTCCTGTCATCTC
ACCTTGCTCCTGCCGAGAAAGTATCCATCATGGCTGATGCAATGCGGCGGCTGCATACGCTTGATCCGGC
TACCTGCCCATTCGACCACCAAGCGAAACATCGCATCGAGCGAGCACGTACTCGGATGGAAGCCGGTCTT
GTCGATCAGGATGATCTGGACGAAGAGCATCAGGGGCTCGCGCCAGCCGAACTGTTCGCCAGGCTCAAGG
CGAGCATGCCCGACGGCGAGGATCTCGTCGTGACCCATGGCGATGCCTGCTTGCCGAATATCATGGTGGA
AAATGGCCGCTTTTCTGGATTCATCGACTGTGGCCGGCTGGGTGTGGCGGACCGCTATCAGGACATAGCG
TTGGCTACCCGTGATATTGCTGAAGAGCTTGGCGGCGAATGGGCTGACCGCTTCCTCGTGCTTTACGGTA
TCGCCGCTCCCGATTCGCAGCGCATCGCCTTCTATCGCCTTCTTGACGAGTTCTTCTGAGCGGGACTCTG
GGGTTCGAAATGACCGACCAAGCGACGCCCAACCTGCCATCACGAGATTTCGATTCCACCGCCGCCTTCT
ATGAAAGGTTGGGCTTCGGAATCGTTTTCCGGGACGCCGGCTGGATGATCCTCCAGCGCGGGGATCTCAT
GCTGGAGTTCTTCGCCCACCCTAGGGGGAGGCTAACTGAAACACGGAAGGAGACAATACCGGAAGGAACC
CGCGCTATGACGGCAATAAAAAGACAGAATAAAACGCACGGTGTTGGGTCGTTTGTTCATAAACGCGGGG
TTCGGTCCCAGGGCTGGCACTCTGTCGATACCCCACCGAGACCCCATTGGGGCCAATACGCCCGCGTTTC
TTCCTTTTCCCCACCCCACCCCCCAAGTTCGGGTGAAGGCCCAGGGCTCGCAGCCAACGTCGGGGCGGCA
GGCCCTGCCATAGCCTCAGGTTACTCATATATACTTTAGATTGATTTAAAACTTCATTTTTAATTTAAAA
GGATCTAGGTGAAGATCCTTTTTGATAATCTCATGACCAAAATCCCTTAACGTGAGTTTTCGTTCCACTG
AGCGTCAGACCCCGTAGAAAAGATCAAAGGATCTTCTTGAGATCCTTTTTTTCTGCGCGTAATCTGCTGC
TTGCAAACAAAAAAACCACCGCTACCAGCGGTGGTTTGTTTGCCGGATCAAGAGCTACCAACTCTTTTTC
CGAAGGTAACTGGCTTCAGCAGAGCGCAGATACCAAATACTGTTCTTCTAGTGTAGCCGTAGTTAGGCCA
CCACTTCAAGAACTCTGTATCACCGCCTACATACCTCGCTCTGCTAATCCTGTTACCAGTGGCTGCTGCC
AGTGGCGATAAGTCGTGTCTTACCGGGTTGGACTCAAGACGATAGTTACCGGATAAGGCGCAGCGGTCGG
GCTGAACGGGGGGTTCGTGCACACAGCCCAGCTTGGAGCGAACGACCTACACCGAACTGAGATACCTACA
GCGTGAGCTATGAGAAAGCGCCACGCTTCCCGAAGGGAGAAAGGCGGACAGGTATCCGGTAAGCGGCAGG
GTCGGAACAGGAGAGCGCACGAGGGAGCTTCCAGGGGGAAACGCCTGGTATCTTTATAGTCCTGTCGGGT
TTCGCCACCTCTGACTTGAGCGTCGATTTTTGTGATGCTCGTCAGGGGGGCGGAGCCTATGGAAAAACGC
CAGCAACGCGGCCTTTTTACGGTTCCTGGCCTTTTGCTGGCCTTTTGCTCACATGTTCTTTCCTGCGTTA
TCCCCTGATTCTGTGGATAACCGTATTACCGC
Features (pLannotate 1.2.2; 14 found; start..end, strand, type, name):
     68..371     +  enhancer       CMV enhancer: human cytomegalovirus immediate early enhancer
    372..575     +  promoter       CMV promoter: human cytomegalovirus (CMV) immediate early promoter
    620..1336    +  CDS            Cerulean: Cerulean is a basic (constitutively fluorescent) cyan fluorescent protein published in 2004, derived from Aequorea victoria. It has low acid sensitivity.
   1337..1402    +  misc_feature   MCS: multiple cloning site
   1419..1503    +  CDS            large T antigen (fragment): large T antigen from SV40 (simian virus 40)
   1526..1647    +  polyA_signal   SV40 poly(A) signal: SV40 polyadenylation signal
   1681..2109    -  rep_origin     f1 ori (sequence partly withheld): f1 bacteriophage origin of replication; arrow indicates direction of (+) strand synthesis
   2136..2240    +  promoter       AmpR promoter: bla
   2242..2599    +  promoter       SV40 promoter: SV40 enhancer and early promoter
   2634..3428    +  CDS            NeoR/KanR: aminoglycoside phosphotransferase from Tn5; aph(3')-II (or nptII); confers resistance to neomycin, kanamycin, and G418 (Geneticin®)
   3449..3601    +  CDS            ble (fragment): BLE_KLEPN - Experimental evidence at protein level: Swiss-Prot protein existence level 1. Binding protein with a strong affinity to the bleomycin family of antibiotics. Binds to CL990; an antimitotic-antibiotic compound. From Klebsiella pneumoniae.
   3660..3707    +  polyA_signal   HSV TK poly(A) signal: herpes simplex virus thymidine kinase polyadenylation signal (Cole and Stacy, 1985)
   3798..3814    -  polyA_signal   bGH poly(A) signal (fragment): bovine growth hormone polyadenylation signal
   4036..4624    +  rep_origin     ori: high-copy-number ColE1/pMB1/pBR322/pUC origin of replication
