[The description below was written by a language model from this plasmid's Addgene catalogue record and pLannotate feature annotations shown in this document.]
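Description:
Cerulean-C1 is an empty mammalian expression backbone of the "C1" cloning-vector layout, designed for making fusions in which the cyan fluorescent protein Cerulean sits at the N terminus of a protein of interest. The catalogue lists the backbone at about 4.75 kb, and the sequenced record is 4,731 nt. It carries no insert. In bacteria it replicates from a high-copy ColE1/pUC-type origin and is selected with kanamycin. An f1 phage origin is also present, which in principle allows single-stranded DNA production.

The expression cassette consists of the human cytomegalovirus immediate early enhancer and promoter driving the Cerulean coding sequence, followed directly by a multiple cloning site and then an SV40 polyadenylation signal. A gene cloned in frame into the multiple cloning site is therefore expressed as a Cerulean-tagged fusion. Cerulean is a constitutively fluorescent Aequorea victoria derivative with low acid sensitivity, recorded here with excitation at 433 nm and emission at 475 nm, and the depositor comments note residue A206. A single Tn5 aminoglycoside phosphotransferase gene (NeoR/KanR) serves both hosts: a bacterial bla-type promoter placed just upstream of the SV40 enhancer/early promoter provides kanamycin resistance in E. coli and G418 resistance in mammalian cells, with an HSV TK polyadenylation signal terminating the transcript. The short large T antigen, ble and bGH poly(A) fragments in the annotation appear to be partial matches rather than functional elements.

The plasmid is typically used to build cyan-tagged fusions for localization imaging, and the associated publication presents Cerulean as an improved cyan variant useful for FRET.
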