Addgene plasmid #54604: Cerulean-C1
Purpose: (Empty Backbone) Localization: C1 Cloning Vector, Excitation: 433, Emission: 475
Depositing lab: Michael Davidson & Dave Piston. Depositing organization: Florida State University, Tallahassee. Publication: An improved cyan fluorescent protein variant useful for FRET. Rizzo MA, Springer GH, Granada B, Piston DW. Nat Biotechnol. 2004 Apr . 22(4):445-9. 10.1038/nbt945 PubMed 14990965.
Backbone
  Vector backbone: Cerulean-C1
  Backbone size (bp): 4750
  Vector type: Mammalian Expression
  Selectable markers: Neomycin (select with G418)
  Tag / fusion protein: Cerulean (N terminal on backbone)
Growth in bacteria
  Bacterial resistance: Kanamycin, 50 μg/mL
  Growth temperature: 37°C
  Growth strain: DH5alpha
  Copy number: High Copy
Gene/Insert
  Gene/Insert name: None
  Tag / fusion protein: Cerulean (N terminal on backbone)
Resource information
  A portion of this plasmid was derived from a plasmid made by: D.W. Piston, PMID 14990965
Terms and licenses: Academic/Nonprofit Terms; Industry Terms: Not Available to Industry
Depositor comments: A206. Excitation = 433; Emission = 475
How to cite: Cerulean-C1 was a gift from Michael Davidson & Dave Piston (Addgene plasmid # 54604 ; http://n2t.net/addgene:54604 ; RRID:Addgene_54604)
