>Addgene plasmid #54604 | Cerulean-C1 | depositor partial sequence | sequence record 85001 | insert sequence
CGCCCCATTGACGCAAATGGGCGGTAGGCGTGTACGGTGGGAGGTCTATATAAGCAGAGCTGGTTTAGTG
AACCGTCAGATCCGCTAGCGCTACCGGTCGCCACCATGGTGAGCAAGGGCGAGGAGCTGTTCACCGGGGT
GGTGCCCATCCTGGTCGAGCTGGACGGCGACGTAAACGGCCACAAGTTCAGCGTGTCCGGCGAGGGCGAG
GGCGATGCCACCTACGGCAAGCTGACCCTGAAGTTCATCTGCACCACCGGCAAGCTGCCCGTGCCCTGGC
CCACCCTCGTGACCACCCTGACCTGGGGCGTGCAGTGCTTCGCCCGCTACCCCGACCACATGAAGCAGCA
CGACTTCTTCAAGTCCGCCATGCCCGAAGGCTACGTCCAGGAGCGCACCATCTTCTTCAAGGACGACGGC
AACTACAAGACCCGCGCCGAGGTGAAGTTCGAGGGCGACACCCTGGTGAACCGCATCGAGCTGAAGGGCA
TCGACTTCAAGGAGGACGGCAACATCCTGGGGCACAAGCTGGAGTACAACGCCATCAGCGACAACGTCTA
TATCACCGCCGACAAGCAGAAGAACGGCATCAAGGCCAACTTCAAGATCCGCCACAACATCGAGGACGGC
AGCGTGCAGCTCGCCGACCACTACCAGCAGAACACCCCCATCGGCGACGGCCCCGTGCTGCTGCCCGACA
ACCACTACCTGAGCACCCAGTCCGCCCTGAGCAAAGACCCCAACGAGAAGCGCGATCACATGGTCCTGCT
GGAGTTCGTGACCGCCGCCGGGATCACTCTCGGCATGGACGAGCTGTACAAGTCCGGACTCAGATCTCGA
GCTCAAGCTTCGAATTCTGCAGTCGACGGTACCGCGGGCCCGGGATCCACCGGATCTAGATAACTGATCA
TAATCAGCCATACCACATTTGTAGAGGTTTTACTTGCTTTAAAAAACCTCCCACACCTCCCCCTGAACCT
GAAACATAAAATGA
