>Addgene plasmid #54604 | Cerulean-C1 | addgene partial sequence | sequence record 93182 | CMV-F 5'-CGCAAATGGGCGGTAGGCGTG-3'
AGTGAACCGTCAGATCCGCTAGCGCTACCGGTCGCCACCATGGTGAGCAAGGGCGAGGAGCTGTTCACCG
GGGTGGTGCCCATCCTGGTCGAGCTGGACGGCGACGTAAACGGCCACAAGTTCAGCGTGTCCGGCGAGGG
CGAGGGCGATGCCACCTACGGCAAGCTGACCCTGAAGTTCATCTGCACCACCGGCAAGCTGCCCGTGCCC
TGGCCCACCCTCGTGACCACCCTGACCTGGGGCGTGCAGTGCTTCGCCCGCTACCCCGACCACATGAAGC
AGCACGACTTCTTCAAGTCCGCCATGCCCGAAGGCTACGTCCAGGAGCGCACCATCTTCTTCAAGGACGA
CGGCAACTACAAGACCCGCGCCGAGGTGAAGTTCGAGGGCGACACCCTGGTGAACCGCATCGAGCTGAAG
GGCATCGACTTCAAGGAGGACGGCAACATCCTGGGGCACAAGCTGGAGTACAACGCCATCAGCGACAACG
TCTATATCACCGCCGACAAGCAGAAGAACGGCATCAAGGCCAACTTCAAGATCCGCCACAACATCGAGGA
CGGCAGCGTGCAGCTCGCCGACCACTACCAGCAGAACACCCCCATCGGCGACGGCCCCGTGCTGCTGCCC
GACAACCACTACCTGAGCACCCAGTCCGCCCTGAGCAAAGACCCCAACGAGAAGCGCGATCACATGGTCC
TGCTGGAGTTCGTGACCGCCGCCGGGATCACTCTCGGCATGGACGAGCTGTACAAGTCCGGACTCAGATC
TCGAGCTCAAGCTTCGAATTCTGCAGTCGACGGTACCGCGGGCCCGGGATCCACCGGATCTAGATAACTG
ATCATAATCAGCCATACCACAT
